Addgene plasmid #44485: pCFJ1200
Depositing lab: Erik Jorgensen. Depositing organization: University of Utah. Publication: Random and targeted transgene insertion in Caenorhabditis elegans using a modified Mos1 transposon. Frokjaer-Jensen C, Davis MW, Sarov M, Taylor J, Flibotte S, LaBella M, Pozniakovsky A, Moerman DG, Jorgensen EM. Nat Methods. 2014 May;11(5):529-34. doi: 10.1038/nmeth.2889. Epub 2014 Mar 16. PubMed 24820376.
Backbone
  Vector backbone: pDESTR4-R3
  Backbone manufacturer: Invitrogen
  Backbone size w/o insert (bp): 2305
  Vector type: Multiple cloning site vector
Growth in bacteria
  Bacterial resistance: Ampicillin, 100 μg/mL
  Growth temperature: 37°C
  Growth strain: Top10
  Copy number: High Copy
Gene/Insert
  Gene/Insert name: Minimal Mos1, PuroR, peel-1, MCS
  Species: D. melanogaster (fly), C. elegans (nematode); Bacterial
  Insert size (bp): 3966
  Cloning method: Restriction Enzyme; 5′ cloning site NA (unknown if destroyed); 3′ cloning site NA (unknown if destroyed)
  Sequencing primers: 5′ M13rev; 3′ M13-fwd20
Terms and licenses: Academic/Nonprofit Terms; Industry Terms: Not Available to Industry
How to cite: pCFJ1200 was a gift from Erik Jorgensen (Addgene plasmid # 44485 ; http://n2t.net/addgene:44485 ; RRID:Addgene_44485)
