[The description below was written by a language model from this plasmid's Addgene catalogue record, the feature table of its GenBank file and pLannotate feature annotations shown in this document.]
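Description:
pCFJ1200 is a high-copy, ampicillin-selected bacterial plasmid built on the Invitrogen pDESTR4-R3 Gateway backbone and catalogued as a multiple cloning site vector. It serves as a cargo vector for Mos1 transposon-mediated transgene insertion in Caenorhabditis elegans. Propagation in E. coli relies on a ColE1/pUC-type origin and a β-lactamase (AmpR) cassette with its own promoter. Short remnants of lacZα, bom, rop and a T7 promoter are vector leftovers.

The roughly 4 kb insert is listed as a minimal Mos1 element, PuroR, peel-1 and an MCS. In the feature table, two short fragments matching the Drosophila mariner Mos1 sequence flank a region that holds a pBluescript-type polylinker bracketed by attB4 and attB3 Gateway sites, followed by a puromycin N-acetyltransferase gene. These fragments presumably mark the transposon ends that the transposase recognises. The PuroR coding sequence is annotated in three pieces, with a short match to intron-containing worm mEGFP between two of them, which is consistent with a version carrying synthetic introns for nematode expression. A transgene cloned into the MCS would therefore be mobilised together with the puromycin marker when Mos1 transposase cuts and pastes the element into the genome, allowing drug selection of insertion animals.

Peel-1, a C. elegans toxin gene, is not annotated. It plausibly lies in the unannotated stretch upstream of the tbb-2 terminator, outside the transposon, where it could counter-select animals retaining the plasmid as an array. The record does not state the promoters driving PuroR or peel-1. The separate GenBank record covers only 843 bp, spanning the MCS, attB3 and part of PuroR.
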