Features (pLannotate 1.2.2; 23 found; start..end, strand, type, name):
    197..286     +  CDS            mariner\T (fragment): MOS1T_DROMA - Experimental evidence at protein level: Swiss-Prot protein existence level 1. Mediates transposition of transposon Mos1 by a 'cut and paste' mechanism. Transposases are sequence-specific nucleases and strand transferases that catalyze transposition through an ordered series of events: sequence-specific binding of transposase to the terminal inverted repeats (IR) present at each end of the transposon, pairing of the transposon IRs in a paired-end complex (PEC), cleavage of one or both DNA strands at each transposon end, capture of target DNA, and strand transfer to insert the tran
    319..339     +  protein_bind   attB4: mutant version of attB; core recombination site for the Gateway® BP reaction BP Clonase™
    339..446     +  misc_feature   MCS: pBluescript multiple cloning site
    446..466     -  protein_bind   attB3: mutant version of attB; core recombination site for the Gateway® BP reaction BP Clonase™
    470..491     +  CDS            lacZα (fragment): LacZα fragment of β-galactosidase; lacZ fragment
   1105..1303    +  CDS            PuroR (fragment): puromycin N-acetyltransferase; pac from Streptomyces; confers resistance to puromycin
   1354..1554    +  CDS            PuroR (fragment): puromycin N-acetyltransferase; pac from Streptomyces; confers resistance to puromycin
   1555..1605    +  CDS            mEGFP (fragment): monomeric enhanced GFP, optimized with synthetic introns for expression in C. elegans
   1606..1806    +  CDS            PuroR (fragment): puromycin N-acetyltransferase; pac from Streptomyces alboniger; confers resistance to puromycin
   2223..2438    +  CDS            mariner\T (fragment): MOS1T_DROMA - Experimental evidence at protein level: Swiss-Prot protein existence level 1. Mediates transposition of transposon Mos1 by a 'cut and paste' mechanism. Transposases are sequence-specific nucleases and strand transferases that catalyze transposition through an ordered series of events: sequence-specific binding of transposase to the terminal inverted repeats (IR) present at each end of the transposon, pairing of the transposon IRs in a paired-end complex (PEC), cleavage of one or both DNA strands at each transposon end, capture of target DNA, and strand transfer to insert the tran
   2550..2582    +  CDS            lacZα (fragment): LacZα fragment of β-galactosidase; lacZ fragment
   2602..2622    +  CDS            lacZα (fragment): LacZα fragment of β-galactosidase; lacZ fragment
   2622..2642    +  CDS            lacZα (fragment): LacZα fragment of β-galactosidase; lacZ fragment
   2642..2660    +  CDS            lacZα (fragment): LacZα fragment of β-galactosidase; lacZ fragment
   2665..2686    -  misc_feature   MCS (fragment): pUC18/19 multiple cloning site
   3128..3145    -  promoter       T7 promoter (fragment): promoter for bacteriophage T7 RNA polymerase
   3694..4017    +  terminator     tbb-2 terminator: tbb-2; transcription terminator for the C. elegans tubulin beta-2 gene
   4021..4089    +  CDS            lacZα (fragment): LacZα fragment of β-galactosidase; lacZ fragment
   4095..4194    -  misc_feature   bom (fragment): basis of mobility region from pBR322
   4296..4331    -  CDS            rop (fragment): Rop protein, which maintains plasmids at low copy number; rop
   4426..4530    +  promoter       AmpR promoter: bla
   4531..5391    +  CDS            AmpR: β-lactamase; bla; confers resistance to ampicillin, carbenicillin, and related antibiotics
   5562..6150    +  rep_origin     ori: high-copy-number ColE1/pMB1/pBR322/pUC origin of replication
>Addgene plasmid #44485 | pCFJ1200 | depositor full sequence | sequence record 60721 | pCFJ1200 sequence 6276 bps
GCACCGTACGTCTCGAGGAATTCTATCAGGTGTACAAGTATGAAATGTCGTTTCGAACATATAGATGTCT
CGCAAACGTAAATATTTATCGATTGTCATAAAACTTTGACCTTGTGAAGTGTCAACCTTGACTGTCGAAC
CACCATAGTTTGGCGCGAATTGAGCGTCATAATTGTTTACTCTCAGTGCAGTCAACATGTCGAGTTTCGT
GCCGAATAAAGAGCAAACGCGGACAGTATTAATTTTCTGTTTTCATTTGAAGAAAACAGCTGCGGCCGGA
TCCAGGAAACAGCTATGACCATGATTACGCCAAGCTATCAACTTTGTATAGAAAAGTTGAGCTCCACCGC
GGTGGCGGCCGCTCTAGAACTAGTGGATCCCCCGGGCTGCAGGAATTCGATATCAAGCTTATCGATACCG
TCGACCTCGAGGGGGGGCCCGGTACCAACTTTATTATACATAGTTGATAATTCACTGGCCGTCGTTTTAC
AGAGGGGAGAAAATGCGGAGAGAAGAACCCAGCATCTTAATAAAATTATATAATTTTGAATAAAATCAAA
TTAAAAATAAGATTAATTGAAACACAACAATAGAATGCAGAAAATTACTCATAAGAAATAATTTATTTTG
AAAGAAGTTGTGTCGATTTACGATAAAAACTACACGCAAACGAGGCTCCGCGTTTACACCGTTTGGCAAT
GGAGCGCGCTTGCTATTAGATTTTAGGCCAGCTCAACGAAAGTTTAATTTATTTTTCTTCTTTTTTTCCA
TTTTTTTGAGTAAAATATCGAATTTTTTGTATTAATTCTGTAAATTTTATAATTTGCAACTATTTTGGCG
TATTCTGCTTGTTTTTATCAGCGAATTTTTATGCATTTCAGTCAAAAGTTTGAGCAGGAAAAATGACATT
TAGGACTTTGTAAAATTGTATTCTTAAATTTGCTTGAAAACCTACGTGTACAATTGATTTTATTGAATTT
TTCTTACGTTTCCCGTTGTATCTTATTGTATTTAACTTTCATCATAAAATAATTTATTTCCAGGTAAAAT
ATCCGACGCTCTCGTGGATCCCCGGGATTGGCTCAGAAAAAAAAGGTACCGACCATGACCGAGTACAAGC
CCACGGTGCGCCTCGCCACCCGCGACGACGTCCCCAGGGCCGTACGCACCCTCGCCGCCGCGTTCGCCGA
CTACCCCGCCACGCGCCACACCGTCGATCCGGACCGCCACATCGAGCGGGTCACCGAGCTGCAAGAACTC
TTCCTCACGCGCGTCGGGCTCGACATCGGCAAGGTGTGGGTCGGTAAGTTTAAACATATATATACTAACT
AACCCTGATTATTTAAATTTTCAGCGGACGACGGCGCCGCGGTGGCGGTCTGGACCACGCCGGAGAGCGT
CGAAGCGGGGGCGGTGTTCGCCGAGATCGGCCCGCGCATGGCCGAGTTGAGCGGTTCCCGGCTGGCCGCG
CAGCAACAGATGGAAGGCCTCCTGGCGCCGCACCGGCCCAAGGAGCCCGCGTGGTTCCTGGCCACCGTCG
GCGTCTCGCCCGACGTAAGTTTAAACATGATTTTACTAACTAACTAATCTGATTTAAATTTTCAGCACCA
GGGCAAGGGTCTGGGCAGCGCCGTCGTGCTCCCCGGAGTGGAGGCGGCCGAGCGCGCCGGGGTGCCCGCC
TTCCTGGAGACCTCCGCGCCCCGCAACCTCCCCTTCTACGAGCGGCTCGGCTTCACCGTCACCGCCGACG
TCGAGGTGCCCGAAGGACCGCGCACCTGGTGCATGACCCGCAAGCCCGGTGCCTGATGAGCTAGCCGGCC
ATACAAGTAATCCGGATGATCGACGCCAACGTCGTTGAATTTTCAAATTTTAAATACTGAATATTTGTTT
TTTTTCCTATTATTTATTTATTCTCTTTGTGTTTTTTTTCTTGCTTTCTAAAAAATTAATTCAATCCAAA
TCTAAACATTTTTTTTTCTCTTTCCGTCTCCCAATTCGTATTCCGCTCCTCTCATCTGAACACAATGTGC
AAGTTTATTTATCTTCTCGCTTTCATTTCATTAGGACGTGGGGGGAATTGGTGGAAGGGGGAAACACACA
AAAGGATGATGGAAATGAAATAAGGACACACAATATGCAACAACATTCAATTCAGAAATATGGAGGAAGG
TTTAAAAGAAAACATAAAAATATATAGAGGAGGAAGGAAAGGTGCCGGATCTGCGGCTTACTCACCAGAC
CTGGCCCCATCCGATTACCACCTATTCGCTTCGATGGGACACGCACTCGCTGAGCAGCGCTTCGATTCTT
ACGAAAGTGTGAAAAAATGGCTCGATGAATGGTTCGCCGCAAAAGACGATGAGTTCTACTGGCGTGGAAT
CCACAAATTGCCCGAGAGATGGGAAAAATGTGTAGCTAGCGACGGCAAATACTTTGAATAAATGATTTTT
TCTTTTTCCACAAAATTTAACGTGTTTTTTGATTTAAAAAAAACGACATTTCATACTTGTACACCTGATA
TCTAGATACCTAGGTGAGCTCTGGTACCCCCCTGGCGTTACCCAACTTAATCGCCTTGCAGCCAACTTAA
TCACCATGCAGCCAACTTAATCGCCTTGCAGCCAACTTAATCGCCTTGCAGCCAACTTAATCGCCTTGCA
ACCATGCAGGTCGACTCTAGAGGATCACCAAAAACGGAACGTTGAGCTGGACGGAAATAGTGGTAAAGTG
ACATGATTATAGTTTGAAGATTTCTAATTTCACAATTAGAGCAAATGTTGTTCGGTATTTATTTTCAACG
GTATTTATACTATTTTCCACCTTTTTCTAGAACATTCGAGCTGCTTGTTGCAAAAGGAGGGCGACTCACA
TTCGGTACATGGAAAAGTAGTGTACACAATAAAGAGACCCAGATACATTTTCCGTCTGCGTCTCTTTGCA
CCCACCGGGAGTATTTTCAAACGAATGCATCTAGGACCTTCTAGAACATTCTGTAAGGCTGCAGAATGCG
GGTATATAAGGAAAGCGGGCTCAGAGGAAGCCAACACGCTTTGTTCTAGTGCATCTAAAAAACTTCGAAA
ATCCTCATCGGATCCTATCGATTCGCGGCCGCTGTACACCCGGGTGCCCTATAGTGAGTCGTATTGGTAC
CGGTAGAAAAAATATGCGCTTTGATTTCCAAAACTTAAAATTTTCGATGATTTTCATATTTTTGTGGAAC
ATCATAGTCGGATTTTTACTTGCTCTTGTAAAGATTTTCAAAATCTACATGTATCTTGATCTGCCTGAAA
ATGTATGGGTAAATCGGTTTGCGCATGTTATTGCTCTTATTGGATCAATTGCTTCATTGTGGTTAATTTT
TTTTAGCCCATTTGAAATTAAGCAAGGAAGATTTTCTGTCTCGTCAAAAACTATCCTGCTTCTTGTTTGC
AAGGGTTTGATTGGCTTGATATTTCTTGCACAGATTTTCGCCCATGTCCTTTACATTGACCCATGCCAGA
ATATGCTCTTATCATTGAACTCTGCACTGTTCTCCTTGCTGCTGAATTATTATGAGTCTCGTGGTGCGAT
CCATCCGTTGATGGAATTAGTTCAAACAGCTGGCCTGAGACCAACTTTGTGCGCTGCTGTACGATTTAAT
TGTCTCAACTCAACTGCTCATATTGATCCAAGTGTTGAAAATCCATGAGATAAATGCAAAATCCTTTCAA
GCATTCCCTTCTTCTCTATCACTCTTCTTTCTTTTTGTCAAAAAATTCTCTCGCTAATTTATTTGCTTTT
TTAATGTTATTATTTTATGACTTTTTATAGTCACTGAAAAGTTTGCATCTGAGTGAAGTGAATGCTATCA
AAATGTGATTCTGTCTGATGTACTTTCACAATCTCTCTTCAATTCCATTTTGAAGTGCTTTAAACCCGAA
AGGTTGAGAAAAATGCGAGCGCTCAAATATTTGTATTGTGTTCGTTGAGTGACCCAACAAAAAGAGGAAA
CTTTATTGTGCCGCCAAGAAAAAAGTCTCAAGCTGGCGTAATAGCGAAGAGGCCCGCACCGATCGCCCTT
CCCAACAGTTGCGCAGCCTGAATGGCGAATGGCGCCTGATGCGGTATTTTCTCCTTACGCATCTGTGCGG
TATTTCACACCGCATATGGTGCACTCTCAGTACAATCTGCTCTGATGCCGCATAGTTAAGCCAGCCCCGA
CACCCGCCAACACCCGCTGACGCGCCCTGACGGGCTTGTCTGCTCCCGGCATCCGCTTACAGACAAGCTG
TGACCGTCTCCGGGAGCTGCATGTGTCAGAGGTTTTCACCGTCATCACCGAAACGCGCGAGACGAAAGGG
CCTCGTGATACGCCTATTTTTATAGGTTAATGTCATGATAATAATGGTTTCTTAGACGTCAGGTGGCACT
TTTCGGGGAAATGTGCGCGGAACCCCTATTTGTTTATTTTTCTAAATACATTCAAATATGTATCCGCTCA
TGAGACAATAACCCTGATAAATGCTTCAATAATATTGAAAAAGGAAGAGTATGAGTATTCAACATTTCCG
TGTCGCCCTTATTCCCTTTTTTGCGGCATTTTGCCTTCCTGTTTTTGCTCACCCAGAAACGCTGGTGAAA
GTAAAAGATGCTGAAGATCAGTTGGGTGCACGAGTGGGTTACATCGAACTGGATCTCAACAGCGGTAAGA
TCCTTGAGAGTTTTCGCCCCGAAGAACGTTTTCCAATGATGAGCACTTTTAAAGTTCTGCTATGTGGCGC
GGTATTATCCCGTATTGACGCCGGGCAAGAGCAACTCGGTCGCCGCATACACTATTCTCAGAATGACTTG
GTTGAGTACTCACCAGTCACAGAAAAGCATCTTACGGATGGCATGACAGTAAGAGAATTATGCAGTGCTG
CCATAACCATGAGTGATAACACTGCGGCCAACTTACTTCTGACAACGATCGGAGGACCGAAGGAGCTAAC
CGCTTTTTTGCACAACATGGGGGATCATGTAACTCGCCTTGATCGTTGGGAACCGGAGCTGAATGAAGCC
ATACCAAACGACGAGCGTGACACCACGATGCCTGTAGCAATGGCAACAACGTTGCGCAAACTATTAACTG
GCGAACTACTTACTCTAGCTTCCCGGCAACAATTAATAGACTGGATGGAGGCGGATAAAGTTGCAGGACC
ACTTCTGCGCTCGGCCCTTCCGGCTGGCTGGTTTATTGCTGATAAATCTGGAGCCGGTGAGCGTGGGTCT
CGCGGTATCATTGCAGCACTGGGGCCAGATGGTAAGCCCTCCCGTATCGTAGTTATCTACACGACGGGGA
GTCAGGCAACTATGGATGAACGAAATAGACAGATCGCTGAGATAGGTGCCTCACTGATTAAGCATTGGTA
ACTGTCAGACCAAGTTTACTCATATATACTTTAGATTGATTTAAAACTTCATTTTTAATTTAAAAGGATC
TAGGTGAAGATCCTTTTTGATAATCTCATGACCAAAATCCCTTAACGTGAGTTTTCGTTCCACTGAGCGT
CAGACCCCGTAGAAAAGATCAAAGGATCTTCTTGAGATCCTTTTTTTCTGCGCGTAATCTGCTGCTTGCA
AACAAAAAAACCACCGCTACCAGCGGTGGTTTGTTTGCCGGATCAAGAGCTACCAACTCTTTTTCCGAAG
GTAACTGGCTTCAGCAGAGCGCAGATACCAAATACTGTCCTTCTAGTGTAGCCGTAGTTAGGCCACCACT
TCAAGAACTCTGTAGCACCGCCTACATACCTCGCTCTGCTAATCCTGTTACCAGTGGCTGCTGCCAGTGG
CGATAAGTCGTGTCTTACCGGGTTGGACTCAAGACGATAGTTACCGGATAAGGCGCAGCGGTCGGGCTGA
ACGGGGGGTTCGTGCACACAGCCCAGCTTGGAGCGAACGACCTACACCGAACTGAGATACCTACAGCGTG
AGCTATGAGAAAGCGCCACGCTTCCCGAAGGGAGAAAGGCGGACAGGTATCCGGTAAGCGGCAGGGTCGG
AACAGGAGAGCGCACGAGGGAGCTTCCAGGGGGAAACGCCTGGTATCTTTATAGTCCTGTCGGGTTTCGC
CACCTCTGACTTGAGCGTCGATTTTTGTGATGCTCGTCAGGGGGGCGGAGCCTATGGAAAAACGCCAGCA
ACGCGGCCTTTTTACGGTTCCTGGTCTTTTGCTGGCCTTTTGCTCACATGTTCTTTCCTGCGTTATCCCC
TGATTCTGTGGATAACCGTATTACCGCCTTTGAGTGAGCTGATACC
