LOCUS       Exported 843 bp ds-DNA linear SYN 21-AUG-2021
DEFINITION  synthetic linear DNA
ACCESSION   .
VERSION     .
KEYWORDS    pCFJ1200
SOURCE      synthetic DNA construct
  ORGANISM  synthetic DNA construct
REFERENCE   1 (bases 1 to 843)
  TITLE     Erik Jorgensen's plasmids
  JOURNAL   Unpublished
REFERENCE   2 (bases 1 to 843)
  AUTHORS   .
  TITLE     Direct Submission
  JOURNAL   Exported Aug 21, 2021 from SnapGene Server 1.1.58
            http://www.snapgene.com
FEATURES             Location/Qualifiers
     source          1..843
                     /organism="synthetic DNA construct"
                     /mol_type="other DNA"
     misc_feature    3..110
                     /label=MCS
                     /note="pBluescript multiple cloning site"
     primer_bind     27..43
                     /label=SK primer
                     /note="common sequencing primer, one of multiple similar
                     variants"
     primer_bind     27..43
                     /label=pBluescriptSK
                     /note="For pBluescript vector"
     primer_bind     complement(77..93)
                     /label=KS primer
                     /note="common sequencing primer, one of multiple similar
                     variants"
     primer_bind     complement(78..94)
                     /label=pBluescriptKS
                     /note="For pBluescript vector"
     protein_bind    complement(110..130)
                     /gene="mutant version of attB"
                     /label=attB3
                     /bound_moiety="BP Clonase(TM)"
                     /note="core recombination site for the Gateway(R) BP
                     reaction"
     primer_bind     complement(138..155)
                     /label=M13 Forward
                     /note="In lacZ gene. Also called M13-F20 or M13 (-21)
                     Forward"
     primer_bind     complement(138..154)
                     /label=M13 fwd
                     /note="common sequencing primer, one of multiple similar
                     variants"
     primer_bind     complement(769..788)
                     /label=Puro-R
                     /note="Puromycin resistance gene, reverse primer. Also
                     called puro-variant-R"
ORIGIN
        1 ttgagctcca ccgcggtggc ggccgctcta gaactagtgg atcccccggg ctgcaggaat
       61 tcgatatcaa gcttatcgat accgtcgacc tcgagggggg gcccggtacc aactttatta
      121 tacatagttg ataattcact ggccgtcgtt ttacagaggg gagaaaatgc ggagagaaga
      181 acccagcatc ttaataaaat tatataattt tgaataaaat caaattaaaa ataagattaa
      241 ttgaaacaca acaatagaat gcagaaaatt actcataaga aataatttat tttgaaagaa
      301 gttgtgtcga tttacgataa aaactacacg caaacgaggc tccgcgttta caccgtttgg
      361 caatggagcg cgcttgctat tagattttag gccagctcaa cgaaagttta atttattttt
      421 cttctttttt tccatttttt tgagtaaaat atcgaatttt ttgtattaat tctgtaaatt
      481 ttataatttg caactatttt ggcgtattct gcttgttttt atcagcgaat ttttatgcat
      541 ttcagtcaaa agtttgagca ggaaaaatga catttaggac tttgtaaaat tgtattctta
      601 aatttgcttg aaaacctacg tgtacaattg attttattga atttttctta cgtttcccgt
      661 tgtatcttat tgtatttaac tttcatcata aaataattta tttccaggta aaatatccga
      721 cgctctcgtg gatccccggg attggctcag aaaaaaaagg taccgaccat gaccgagtac
      781 aagcccacgg tgcgcctcgc cacccgcgac gacgtcccca gggccgtacg caccctcgcc
      841 gcc
//
