>Addgene plasmid #44485 | pCFJ1200 | addgene partial sequence | sequence record 63133 | puro-F
GACCGCGCACCTGGTGCATGACCCGCAAGCCCGGTGCCTGATGAGCTAGCCGGCCATACAAGTAATCCGG
ATGATCGACGCCAACGTCGTTGAATTTTCAAATTTTAAATACTGAATATTTGTTTTTTTTCCTATTATTT
ATTTATTCTCTTTGTGTTTTTTTTCTTGCTTTCTAAAAAATTAATTCAATCCAAATCTAAACATTTTTTT
TTCTCTTTCCGTCTCCCAATTCGTATTCCGCTCCTCTCATCTGAACACAATGTGCAAGTTTATTTATCTT
CTCGCTTTCATTTCATTAGGACGTGGGGGGAATTGGTGGAAGGGGGAAACACACAAAAGGATGATGGAAA
TGAAATAAGGACACACAATATGCAACAACATTCAATTCAGAAATATGGAGGAAGGTTTAAAAGAAAACAT
AAAAATATATAGAGGAGGAAGGAAAGGTGCCGGATCTGCGGCTTACTCACCAGACCTGGCCCCATCCGAT
TACCACCTATTCGCTTCGATGGGACACGCACTCGCTGAGCAGCGCTTCGATTCTTACGAAAGTGTGAAAA
AATGGCTCGATGAATGGTTCGCCGCAAAAGACGATGAGTTCTACTGGCGTGGAATCCACAAATTGCCCGA
GAGATGGGAAAAATGTGTAGCTAGCGACGGCAAATACTTTGAATAAATGATTTTTTCTTTTTCCACAAAA
TTTAACGTGTTTTTTGATTTAAAAAAAACGACATTTCATACTTGTACACCTGATATCTAGATACCTAGGT
GAGCTCTGGTACCCCCCTGGCGTTACCCAACTTAATCGCCTTGCAGCCAACTTAATCACCATGCAGCCAA
CTTAATCGCCTTGCAGCC
