>Addgene plasmid #44485 | pCFJ1200 | addgene partial sequence | sequence record 63830 | Mos1minpro-R 5'-AGCAGCGCTTCGATTCTTAC-3'
ATGGTTCGCCGCAAAAGACGATGAGTTCTACTGGCGTGGAATCCACAAATTGCCCGAGAGATGGGAAAAA
TGTGTAGCTAGCGACGGCAAATACTTTGAATAAATGATTTTTTCTTTTTCCACAAAATTTAACGTGTTTT
TTGATTTAAAAAAAACGACATTTCATACTTGTACACCTGATATCTAGATACCTAGGTGAGCTCTGGTACC
CCCCTGGCGTTACCCAACTTAATCGCCTTGCAGCCAACTTAATCACCATGCAGCCAACTTAATCGCCTTG
CAGCCAACTTAATCGCCTTGCAGCCAACTTAATCGCCTTGCAACCATGCAGGTCGACTCTAGAGGATCAC
CAAAAACGGAACGTTGAGCTGGACGGAAATAGTGGTAAAGTGACATGATTATAGTTTGAAGATTTCTAAT
TTCACAATTAGAGCAAATGTTGTTCGGTATTTATTTTCAACGGTATTTATACTATTTTCCACCTTTTTCT
AGAACATTCGAGCTGCTTGTTGCAAAAGGAGGGCGACTCACATTCGGTACATGGAAAAGTAGTGTACACA
ATAAAGAGACCCAGATACATTTTCCGTCTGCGTCTCTTTGCACCCACCGGGAGTATTTTCAAACGAATGC
ATCTAGGACCTTCTAGAACATTCTGTAAGGCTGCAGAATGCGGGTATATAAGGAAAGCGGGCTCAGAGGA
AGCCAACACGCTTTGTTCTAGTGCATCTAAAAAACTTCGAAAATCCTCATCGGATCCTATCGATTCGCGG
CCGCTGTACACCCGGGTGCCCTATAGTGAGTCGTATTGGTACC
