>Addgene plasmid #44485 | pCFJ1200 | addgene partial sequence | sequence record 64587 | LacZ-F2 5'-cctcttcgctattacgccag-3'
TTTCCTCTTTTTGTTGGGTCACTCAACGAACACAATACAAATATTTGAGCGCTCGCATTTTTCTCAACCT
TTCGGGTTTAAAGCACTTCAAAATGGAATTGAAGAGAGATTGTGAAAGTACATCAGACAGAATCACATTT
TGATAGCATTCACTTCACTCAGATGCAAACTTTTCAGTGACTATAAAAAGTCATAAAATAATAACATTAA
AAAAGCAAATAAATTAGCGAGAGAATTTTTTGACAAAAAGAAAGAAGAGTGATAGAGAAGAAGGGAATGC
TTGAAAGGATTTTGCATTTATCTCATGGATTTTCAACACTTGGATCAATATGAGCAGTTGAGTTGAGACA
ATTAAATCGTACAGCAGCGCACAAAGTTGGTCTCAGGCCAGCTGTTTGAACTAATTCCATCAACGGATGG
ATCGCACCACGAGACTCATAATAATTCAGCAGCAAGGAGAACAGTGCAGAGTTCAATGATAAGAGCATAT
TCTGGCATGGGTCAATGTAAAGGACATGGGCGAAAATCTGTGCAAGAAATATCAAGCCAATCAAACCCTT
GCAAACAAGAAGCAGGATAGTTTTTGACGAGACAGAAAATCTTCCTTGCTTAATTTCAAATGGGCTAAAA
AAAATTAACCACAATGAAGCAATTGATCCAATAAGAGCAATAACATGCGCAAACCGATTTACCCATACAT
TTTCAGGCAGATCAAGATACATGTAGATTTTGAAAATCTTTACAAGAGCAAGTAAAAATCCGACTATGAT
GTTCCACAAAAATATGAAAATCATCGAAAATTTTAAGTTTTGGAAATCAAAGCGCATATTTTTTCTACCG
GTACCAATACGACTCACTATAGGGCACCCGGGTGTACAGCGGCCGC
